Addgene plasmid #111950: Hsh155 V783A
Purpose: This is a shuffle plasmid containing the HSH155 gene and the surrounding genomic regions. It bears a TRP marker for shuffle into a HSH155 deletion strain. It has the V783A mutation
Depositing lab: Aaron Hoskins. Depositing organization: University of Wisconsin, Madison. Publication: Functional Analysis of Hsh155/SF3b1 Interactions with the U2 snRNA/Branch Site Duplex. Carrocci TJ, Paulson JC, Hoskins AA. RNA. 2018 May 11. pii: rna.065664.118. doi: 10.1261/rna.065664.118. PubMed 29752352.
Backbone
  Vector backbone: pRS414
  Backbone manufacturer: ATCC
  Backbone size w/o insert (bp): 4788
  Total vector size (bp): 8124
  Vector type: Bacterial Expression, Yeast Expression
  Selectable markers: TRP1
Growth in bacteria
  Bacterial resistance: Ampicillin, 100 μg/mL
  Growth temperature: 37°C
  Growth strain: DH5alpha
  Copy number: Unknown
Gene/Insert
  Gene/Insert name: Hsh155 V783A
  Species: S. cerevisiae (budding yeast)
  Insert size (bp): 3339
  Mutation: V783A
Terms and licenses: Academic/Nonprofit Terms; Industry Terms: Not Available to Industry
How to cite: Hsh155 V783A was a gift from Aaron Hoskins (Addgene plasmid # 111950 ; http://n2t.net/addgene:111950 ; RRID:Addgene_111950)
