[The description below was written by a language model from this plasmid's Addgene catalogue record and pLannotate feature annotations shown in this document.]
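Description:
Hsh155 V783A is a yeast–E. coli shuttle plasmid built on the pRS414 backbone, a low-copy centromeric vector. In E. coli it replicates from a high-copy ColE1/pUC-type origin and is selected through the β-lactamase (AmpR) gene, while in Saccharomyces cerevisiae the CEN6/ARS element provides stable, roughly single-copy maintenance and the TRP1 cassette (with its own promoter) complements tryptophan auxotrophy. The backbone also carries an f1 origin for single-stranded DNA production and remnants of the lacZα/lac promoter region, with T7 and T3 promoters flanking the cloning site. Short rop, bom and lacI fragments in the annotation are backbone vestiges rather than functional parts.

The roughly 3.3 kb insert is a genomic fragment of S. cerevisiae containing the HSH155 open reading frame together with surrounding chromosomal sequence. The feature table shows about 280 bp upstream of the coding region and downstream sequence extending into a small piece of the neighbouring ABZ2 gene. No heterologous yeast promoter is annotated, so expression presumably depends on the native flanking regions. HSH155 encodes the yeast orthologue of SF3b1, a U2 snRNP component that contacts pre-mRNA around the branch site early in spliceosome assembly. This allele carries the V783A substitution.

The plasmid is intended for plasmid shuffling: it is introduced into an HSH155 deletion strain and selected by TRP1, so that the mutant becomes the sole source of the protein. This allows the effects of the V783A change on viability and splicing, particularly Hsh155 interactions with the U2 snRNA/branch site duplex, to be assessed.
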