Features (pLannotate 1.2.2; 19 found; start..end, strand, type, name):
     27..45      +  promoter       T7 promoter: promoter for bacteriophage T7 RNA polymerase
    326..3238    +  CDS            HSH155: SF3B1_YEAST - Experimental evidence at protein level: Swiss-Prot protein existence level 1. Contacts pre-mRNA on both sides of the branch site early in spliceosome assembly. From Saccharomyces cerevisiae (strain ATCC 204508 / S288c) (Baker's yeast).
   3440..3493    +  CDS            ABZ2 (fragment): PABC_YEAST - Experimental evidence at protein level: Swiss-Prot protein existence level 1. Converts 4-amino-4-deoxychorismate into 4-aminobenzoate (PABA) and pyruvate. From Saccharomyces cerevisiae (strain ATCC 204508 / S288c) (Baker's yeast).
   3510..3528    -  promoter       T3 promoter: promoter for bacteriophage T3 RNA polymerase
   3573..3589    -  protein_bind   lac operator: The lac repressor binds to the lac operator to inhibit transcription in E. coli. This inhibition can be relieved by adding lactose or isopropyl-β-D-thiogalactopyranoside (IPTG). lac repressor encoded by lacI
   3597..3627    -  promoter       lac promoter: promoter for the E. coli lac operon
   3642..3663    -  protein_bind   CAP binding site: CAP binding activates transcription in the presence of cAMP. E. coli catabolite activator protein
   3676..3768    -  CDS            lacI (fragment): lac repressor; lacI; The lac repressor binds to the lac operator to inhibit transcription in E. coli. This inhibition can be relieved by adding lactose or isopropyl-β-D-thiogalactopyranoside (IPTG).
   3951..4539    -  rep_origin     ori: high-copy-number ColE1/pMB1/pBR322/pUC origin of replication
   4710..5570    -  CDS            AmpR: β-lactamase; bla; confers resistance to ampicillin, carbenicillin, and related antibiotics
   5571..5675    -  promoter       AmpR promoter: bla
   5712..6215    +  misc_feature   CEN/ARS: S. cerevisiae CEN6 centromere fused to an autonomously replicating sequence
   6283..6318    +  CDS            rop (fragment): Rop protein, which maintains plasmids at low copy number; rop
   6420..6469    +  misc_feature   bom (fragment): basis of mobility region from pBR322
   6607..6754    +  promoter       TRP1 promoter: S. cerevisiae TRP1
   6755..7429    +  CDS            TRP1: phosphoribosylanthranilate isomerase, required for tryptophan biosynthesis; S. cerevisiae TRP1; yeast auxotrophic marker
   7480..7531    +  misc_feature   bom (fragment): basis of mobility region from pBR322
   7559..7987    -  rep_origin     f1 ori (sequence partly withheld): f1 bacteriophage origin of replication; arrow indicates direction of (+) strand synthesis
   7991..19      -  CDS            lacZα (fragment) (across the origin): LacZα fragment of β-galactosidase; lacZ fragment
>Addgene plasmid #111950 | Hsh155 V783A | addgene full sequence | sequence record 213593 | Addgene NGS Result
GTAAAACGACGGCCAGTGAGCGCGCGTAATACGACTCACTATAGGGCGAATTGGGTACCGGGCCCCCCCC
TCGAGCATGTACTTTCCGCCTAACTACCATCACCTGTCTTTATTTATTCCGCTGACAGATATGCACAACC
AATTATCGTCTCTTGAAAGCTTTTTAGACGTGATTGCTGTTATTTGGCACGTTGTTAGTATTTAAGCTTA
TTCGGGTTTGCATTGATATTTGCCCGAGCAGAAATCTCCTTCTCGATGAGTTAGAACTGAAACATCTCTT
CAATTACTTATACATAATAAACATAGAAAGCCAGGACCTGTCATCATGAGTCATCCGATTCAATTTGTAA
ACGCTAATAATAGCGATAAGAGCCACCAATTAGGCGGTCAATATTCTATTCCTCAGGATTTGAGGGAAAA
CCTGCAGAAAGAAGCTGCACGTATTGGTGAGAACGAAAAAGATGTGCTACAGGAAAAAATGGAAACTAGG
ACAGTGCAAAATCGAGAGGATTCATACCACAAAAGAAGGTTTGATATGAAGTTTGAGCCGGATTCCGATA
CACAAACTGTTACGTCTTCAGAAAATACCCAAGACGCTGTCGTGCCAAGGAAAAGAAAATCTCGTTGGGA
TGTAAAAGGGTACGAGCCACCTGATGAATCTTCAACAGCGGTCAAAGAAAACTCTGATAGTGCTTTGGTT
AATGTAGAAGGAATCCATGATTTGATGTTTTTTAAACCTTCTGACCATAAATATTTCGCCGACGTTATAT
CCAAAAAACCCATAGATGAGTTAAATAAGGATGAAAAGAAAGAAAGAACCCTGTCGATGTTACTTCTGAA
AATAAAAAATGGCAATACAGCGAGTAGGAGGACTTCTATGCGGATTTTAACCGATAAAGCTGTTACATTT
GGTCCAGAAATGATATTTAACCGCTTATTGCCCATATTACTAGACAGAAGTTTGGAAGACCAGGAAAGAC
ATCTAATGATCAAGACCATAGATCGCGTCCTTTACCAGCTAGGAGATTTAACAAAACCTTACGTTCACAA
AATACTTGTAGTAGCTGCCCCATTGCTAATAGATGAAGATCCAATGGTTCGTTCAACAGGCCAGGAGATA
ATCACCAATCTGTCTACAGTCGCTGGCCTAAAAACCATTCTAACAGTAATGAGACCTGATATTGAGAATG
AGGATGAGTATGTTAGAAATGTAACTTCAAGAGCGGCGGCTGTGGTGGCAAAAGCCCTTGGTGTTAATCA
ATTGCTTCCTTTCATCAATGCAGCATGCCACTCACGGAAGTCTTGGAAAGCAAGGCATACTGGCATAAAA
ATTGTGCAGCAAATAGGTATACTTTTGGGAATAGGTGTCTTGAATCATCTTACTGGGCTGATGAGTTGTA
TCAAAGACTGCCTAATGGATGATCACGTTCCGGTGCGAATTGTTACAGCACATACTTTATCAACACTAGC
AGAAAATTCTTATCCATATGGTATCGAAGTTTTCAACGTTGTACTGGAGCCATTATGGAAGGGTATAAGA
AGTCATCGTGGTAAAGTGCTATCTTCTTTTTTAAAAGCTGTTGGATCTATGATCCCATTGATGGACCCAG
AGTATGCCGGTTATTATACCACAGAAGCAATGAGAATAATTAGACGTGAATTCGACTCTCCCGATGATGA
AATGAAAAAGACCATTCTTTTAGTATTACAAAAATGTAGCGCTGTAGAATCCATAACGCCAAAATTTCTG
AGAGAAGAAATCGCGCCAGAATTCTTTCAAAAATTTTGGGTCAGACGAGTGGCATTGGATAGACCATTAA
ACAAAGTTGTTACATATACTACTGTTACATTAGCAAAGAAATTAGGTTGTTCTTATACCATTGATAAATT
ATTAACACCATTGAGAGATGAAGCTGAGCCGTTCAGAACAATGGCTGTCCATGCTGTTACTAGAACAGTA
AACTTATTAGGGACAGCAGATTTAGATGAGAGATTAGAAACGAGGCTTATTGATGCGCTCTTGATAGCAT
TTCAAGAACAAACAAATAGTGATTCTATAATCTTTAAAGGGTTTGGGGCAGTGACGGTGTCACTTGACAT
CCGTATGAAACCGTTTTTAGCACCCATTGTGAGTACGATTTTAAATCATTTAAAGCATAAAACTCCCTTG
GTTCGTCAACATGCAGCAGATCTATGTGCCATACTAATACCAGTCATCAAGAACTGTCACGAATTCGAAA
TGTTGAATAAATTGAACATTATATTGTATGAATCCTTAGGCGAAGTATATCCAGAGGTATTAGGTTCTAT
AATCAACGCTATGTACTGTATTACTAGCGTAATGGATTTGGATAAACTACAACCTCCTATTAATCAAATT
TTACCAACCTTAACTCCAATTTTAAGAAACAAGCATAGAAAAGTCGAAGTAAACACTATCAAATTTGTTG
GACTTATTGGTAAATTAGCACCTACCTATGCACCTCCTAAAGAATGGATGAGAATATGTTTTGAACTATT
AGAACTTTTGAAAAGTACAAATAAAGAAATAAGAAGATCAGCAAATGCCACGTTTGGATTCATTGCTGAA
GCAATTGGACCTCACGATGTTCTTGTTGCGTTATTGAACAATTTAAAGGTTCAAGAACGTCAGTTACGTG
TATGCACGGCTGCTGCTATCGGTATCGTTGCTAAAGTGTGTGGTCCTTACAACGTGCTGCCAGTAATCAT
GAATGAATACACAACACCAGAGACTAATGTTCAAAACGGTGTTCTCAAGGCCATGTCATTCATGTTTGAG
TACATTGGTAACATGTCTAAGGATTACATATACTTCATAACACCATTATTAGAAGATGCACTCACCGATA
GGGATTTAGTTCATCGTCAGACAGCGTCGAACGTAATAACCCACTTAGCTTTAAACTGTTCAGGTACAGG
TCACGAAGATGCCTTCATTCATTTAATGAATCTTCTAATACCCAATATTTTTGAAACTTCACCACATGCT
ATTATGCGTATTTTAGAAGGTTTGGAGGCACTGAGTCAAGCTCTTGGCCCTGGACTATTCATGAACTACA
TATGGGCAGGATTGTTCCATCCAGCGAAGAATGTAAGGAAAGCATTTTGGAGGGTGTATAATAACATGTA
CGTAATGTACCAGGACGCCATGGTACCTTTTTACCCCGTTACACCAGACAACAATGAAGAATATATAGAA
GAACTGGATTTAGTTCTGTGAATATATATAGAGCATATAAATAACCACAACTTGTAAGAATATTTTACTT
GACACACCTATATCATCACGTCACGATGCCTTCATAGATTATGATGAAATATAAACAGAACCTGCTATTG
GAAAAAAAAGGGCAGGAAAAAATTTTGTGAAAGTGAGTAAAAGAAAGATGAAGAGCGAGACATGGATAAT
AAGAAATAGATGTCACTAATGGACAATTGGAAGACTGATATGGAAAGTTACGATGAAGGAGGAGCTCCAG
CTTTTGTTCCCTTTAGTGAGGGTTAATTGCGCGCTTGGCGTAATCATGGTCATAGCTGTTTCCTGTGTGA
AATTGTTATCCGCTCACAATTCCACACAACATACGAGCCGGAAGCATAAAGTGTAAAGCCTGGGGTGCCT
AATGAGTGAGCTAACTCACATTAATTGCGTTGCGCTCACTGCCCGCTTTCCAGTCGGGAAACCTGTCGTG
CCAGCTGCATTAATGAATCGGCCAACGCGCGGGGAGAGGCGGTTTGCGTATTGGGCGCTCTTCCGCTTCC
TCGCTCACTGACTCGCTGCGCTCGGTCGTTCGGCTGCGGCGAGCGGTATCAGCTCACTCAAAGGCGGTAA
TACGGTTATCCACAGAATCAGGGGATAACGCAGGAAAGAACATGTGAGCAAAAGGCCAGCAAAAGGCCAG
GAACCGTAAAAAGGCCGCGTTGCTGGCGTTTTTCCATAGGCTCCGCCCCCCTGACGAGCATCACAAAAAT
CGACGCTCAAGTCAGAGGTGGCGAAACCCGACAGGACTATAAAGATACCAGGCGTTTCCCCCTGGAAGCT
CCCTCGTGCGCTCTCCTGTTCCGACCCTGCCGCTTACCGGATACCTGTCCGCCTTTCTCCCTTCGGGAAG
CGTGGCGCTTTCTCATAGCTCACGCTGTAGGTATCTCAGTTCGGTGTAGGTCGTTCGCTCCAAGCTGGGC
TGTGTGCACGAACCCCCCGTTCAGCCCGACCGCTGCGCCTTATCCGGTAACTATCGTCTTGAGTCCAACC
CGGTAAGACACGACTTATCGCCACTGGCAGCAGCCACTGGTAACAGGATTAGCAGAGCGAGGTATGTAGG
CGGTGCTACAGAGTTCTTGAAGTGGTGGCCTAACTACGGCTACACTAGAAGAACAGTATTTGGTATCTGC
GCTCTGCTGAAGCCAGTTACCTTCGGAAAAAGAGTTGGTAGCTCTTGATCCGGCAAACAAACCACCGCTG
GTAGCGGTGGTTTTTTTGTTTGCAAGCAGCAGATTACGCGCAGAAAAAAAGGATCTCAAGAAGATCCTTT
GATCTTTTCTACGGGGTCTGACGCTCAGTGGAACGAAAACTCACGTTAAGGGATTTTGGTCATGAGATTA
TCAAAAAGGATCTTCACCTAGATCCTTTTAAATTAAAAATGAAGTTTTAAATCAATCTAAAGTATATATG
AGTAAACTTGGTCTGACAGTTACCAATGCTTAATCAGTGAGGCACCTATCTCAGCGATCTGTCTATTTCG
TTCATCCATAGTTGCCTGACTCCCCGTCGTGTAGATAACTACGATACGGGAGGGCTTACCATCTGGCCCC
AGTGCTGCAATGATACCGCGAGACCCACGCTCACCGGCTCCAGATTTATCAGCAATAAACCAGCCAGCCG
GAAGGGCCGAGCGCAGAAGTGGTCCTGCAACTTTATCCGCCTCCATCCAGTCTATTAATTGTTGCCGGGA
AGCTAGAGTAAGTAGTTCGCCAGTTAATAGTTTGCGCAACGTTGTTGCCATTGCTACAGGCATCGTGGTG
TCACGCTCGTCGTTTGGTATGGCTTCATTCAGCTCCGGTTCCCAACGATCAAGGCGAGTTACATGATCCC
CCATGTTGTGCAAAAAAGCGGTTAGCTCCTTCGGTCCTCCGATCGTTGTCAGAAGTAAGTTGGCCGCAGT
GTTATCACTCATGGTTATGGCAGCACTGCATAATTCTCTTACTGTCATGCCATCCGTAAGATGCTTTTCT
GTGACTGGTGAGTACTCAACCAAGTCATTCTGAGAATAGTGTATGCGGCGACCGAGTTGCTCTTGCCCGG
CGTCAATACGGGATAATACCGCGCCACATAGCAGAACTTTAAAAGTGCTCATCATTGGAAAACGTTCTTC
GGGGCGAAAACTCTCAAGGATCTTACCGCTGTTGAGATCCAGTTCGATGTAACCCACTCGTGCACCCAAC
TGATCTTCAGCATCTTTTACTTTCACCAGCGTTTCTGGGTGAGCAAAAACAGGAAGGCAAAATGCCGCAA
AAAAGGGAATAAGGGCGACACGGAAATGTTGAATACTCATACTCTTCCTTTTTCAATATTATTGAAGCAT
TTATCAGGGTTATTGTCTCATGAGCGGATACATATTTGAATGTATTTAGAAAAATAAACAAATAGGGGTT
CCGCGCACATTTCCCCGAAAAGTGCCACCTGGGTCCTTTTCATCACGTGCTATAAAAATAATTATAATTT
AAATTTTTTAATATAAATATATAAATTAAAAATAGAAAGTAAAAAAAGAAATTAAAGAAAAAATAGTTTT
TGTTTTCCGAAGATGTAAAAGACTCTAGGGGGATCGCCAACAAATACTACCTTTTATCTTGCTCTTCCTG
CTCTCAGGTATTAATGCCGAATTGTTTCATCTTGTCTGTGTAGAAGACCACACACGAAAATCCTGTGATT
TTACATTTTACTTATCGTTAATCGAATGTATATCTATTTAATCTGCTTTTCTTGTCTAATAAATATATAT
GTAAAGTACGCTTTTTGTTGAAATTTTTTAAACCTTTGTTTATTTTTTTTTCTTCATTCCGTAACTCTTC
TACCTTCTTTATTTACTTTCTAAAATCCAAATACAAAACATAAAAATAAATAAACACAGAGTAAATTCCC
AAATTATTCCATCATTAAAAGATACGAGGCGCGTGTAAGTTACAGGCAAGCGATCCGTCTAAGAAACCAT
TATTATCATGACATTAACCTATAAAAATAGGCGTATCACGAGGCCCTTTCGTCTCGCGCGTTTCGGTGAT
GACGGTGAAAACCTCTGACACATGCAGCTCCCGGAGACGGTCACAGCTTGTCTGTAAGCGGATGCCGGGA
GCAGACAAGCCCGTCAGGGCGCGTCAGCGGGTGTTGGCGGGTGTCGGGGCTGGCTTAACTATGCGGCATC
AGAGCAGATTGTACTGAGAGTGCACCATAGATCACGACATTACTATATATATAATATAGGAAGCATTTAA
TAGAACAGCATCGTAATATATGTGTACTTTGCAGTTATGACGCCAGATGGCAGTAGTGGAAGATATTCTT
TATTGAAAAATAGCTTGTCACCTTACGTACAATCTTGATCCGGAGCTTTTCTTTTTTTGCCGATTAAGAA
TTAATTCGGTCGAAAAAAGAAAAGGAGAGGGCCAAGAGGGAGGGCATTGGTGACTATTGAGCACGTGAGT
ATACGTGATTAAGCACACAAAGGCAGCTTGGAGTATGTCTGTTATTAATTTCACAGGTAGTTCTGGTCCA
TTGGTGAAAGTTTGCGGCTTGCAGAGCACAGAGGCCGCAGAATGTGCTCTAGATTCCGATGCTGACTTGC
TGGGTATTATATGTGTGCCCAATAGAAAGAGAACAATTGACCCGGTTATTGCAAGGAAAATTTCAAGTCT
TGTAAAAGCATATAAAAATAGTTCAGGCACTCCGAAATACTTGGTTGGCGTGTTTCGTAATCAACCTAAG
GAGGATGTTTTGGCTCTGGTCAATGATTACGGCATTGATATCGTCCAACTGCATGGAGATGAGTCGTGGC
AAGAATACCAAGAGTTCCTCGGTTTGCCAGTTATTAAAAGACTCGTATTTCCAAAAGACTGCAACATACT
ACTCAGTGCAGCTTCACAGAAACCTCATTCGTTTATTCCCTTGTTTGATTCAGAAGCAGGTGGGACAGGT
GAACTTTTGGATTGGAACTCGATTTCTGACTGGGTTGGAAGGCAAGAGAGCCCCGAAAGCTTACATTTTA
TGTTAGCTGGTGGACTGACGCCAGAAAATGTTGGTGATGCGCTTAGATTAAATGGCGTTATTGGTGTTGA
TGTAAGCGGAGGTGTGGAGACAAATGGTGTAAAAGACTCTAACAAAATAGCAAATTTCGTCAAAAATGCT
AAGAAATAGGTTATTACTGAGTAGTATTTATTTAAGTATTGTTTGTGCACTTGCCGATCTATGCGGTGTG
AAATACCGCACAGATGCGTAAGGAGAAAATACCGCATCAGGAAATTGTAAGCGTTAATATTTTGTTAAAA
TTCGCGTTAAATTTTTGTTAAATCAGCTCATTTTTTAACCAATAGGCCGAAATCGGCAAAATCCCTTATA
AATCAAAAGAATAGACCGAGATAGGGT
[37 nt withheld, positions 7658-7694]
AAAGAACGTGGACTCCAACGTCAAAGG
[49 nt withheld, positions 7722-7770]
T
[91 nt withheld, positions 7772-7862]
G
[124 nt withheld, positions 7864-7987]
CCATTCGCCATTCAGGCTGCGCAACTGTTGGGAAGGGCGATCGGTGCGGGCCTCTTCGCTATTACGCCAG
CTGGCGAAAGGGGGATGTGCTGCAAGGCGATTAAGTTGGGTAACGCCAGGGTTTTCCCAGTCACGACGTT
